>Addgene plasmid #211949 | pDME1rrnBT1 | addgene full sequence | sequence record 423496 | Addgene NGS Result
TATCACAGTTAAATTGCTAACGCAGTCAGGCACCGTGTATGAAATCTAACAATGCGCTCATCGTCATCCT
CGGCACCGTCACCCTGGATGCTGTAGGCATAGGCTTGGTTATGCCGGTACTGCCGGGCCTCTTGCGGGAT
ATCGTCCATTCCGACAGCATCGCCAGTCACTATGGCGTGCTGCTAGCGCTATATGCGTTGATGCAATTTC
TATGCGCACCCGTTCTCGGAGCACTGTCCGACCGCTTTGGCCGCCGCCCAGTCCTGCTCGCTTCGCTACT
TGGAGCCACTATCGACTACGCGATCATGGCGACCACACCCGTCCTGTGGATCCTCTACGCCGGACGCATC
GTGGCCGGCATCACCGGCGCCACAGGTGCGGTTGCTGGCGCCTATATCGCCGACATCACCGATGGGGAAG
ATCGGGCTCGCCACTTCGGGCTCATGAGCGCTTGTTTCGGCGTGGGTATGGTGGCAGGCCCCGTGGCCGG
GGGACTGTTGGGCGCCATCTCCTTGCATGCACCATTCCTTGCGGCGGCGGTGCTCAACGGCCTCAACCTA
CTACTGGGCTGCTTCCTAATGCAGGAGTCGCATAAGGGAGAGCGTCGACCGATGCCCTTGAGAGCCTTCA
ACCCAGTCAGCTCCTTCCGGTGGGCGCGGGGCATGACTATCGTCGCCGCACTTATGACTGTCTTCTTTAT
CATGCAACTCGTAGGACAGGTGCCGGCAGCGCTCTGGGTCATTTTCGGCGAGGACCGCTTTCGCTGGAGC
GCGACGATGATCGGCCTGTCGCTTGCGGTATTCGGAATCTTGCACGCCCTCGCTCAAGCCTTCGTCACTG
GTCCCGCCACCAAACGTTTCGGCGAGAAGCAGGCCATTATCGCCGGCATGGCGGCCGACGCGCTGGGCTA
CGTCTTGCTGGCGTTCGCGACGCGAGGCTGGATGGCCTTCCCCATTATGATTCTTCTCGCTTCCGGCGGC
ATCGGGATGCCCGCGTTGCAGGCCATGCTGTCCAGGCAGGTAGATGACGACCATCAGGGACAGCTTCAAG
GATCGCTCGCGGCTCTTACCAGCCTAACTTCGATCATTGGACCGCTGATCGTCACGGCGATTTATGCCGC
CTCGGCGAGCACATGGAACGGGTTGGCATGGATTGTAGGCGCCGCCCTATACCTTGTCTGCCTCCCCGCG
TTGCGTCGCGGTGCATGGAGCCGGGCCACCTCGACCTGAATGGAAGCCGGCGGCACCTCGCTAACGGATT
CACCACTCCAAGAATTGGAGCCAATCAATTCTTGCGGAGAACTGTGAATGCGCAAACCAACCCTTGGCAG
AACGTATCCATCGCGTCCGCCATCTCCAGCAGCCGCACGCGGCGCATCTCGGGCAGCGTTGGGTCCTGGC
CACGGGTGCGCATGATCGTGCTCCTGTCGTTGAGGACCCGGCTAGGCTGGCGGGGTTGCCTTACTGGTTA
GCAGAATGAATCACCGATACGCGAGCGAACGTGAAGCGACTGCTGCTGCAAAACGTCTGCGACCTGAGCA
ACAACATGAATGGTCTTCGGTTTCCGTGTTTCGTAAAGTCTGGAAACGCGGAAGTCAGCGCCCTGCACCA
TTATGTTCCGGATCTGCATCGCAGGATGCTGCTGGCTACCCTGTGGAACACCTACATCTGTATTAACGAA
GCGCTGGCATTGACCCTGAGTGATTTTTCTCTGGTCCCGCCGCATCCATACCGCCAGTTGTTTACCCTCA
CAACGTTCCAGTAACCGGGCATGTTCATCATCAGTAACCCGTATCGTGAGCATCCTCTCTCGTTTCATCG
GTATCATTACCCCCATGAACAGAAATCCCCCTTACACGGAGGCATCAGTGACCAAACAGGAAAAAACCGC
CCTTAACATGGCCCGCTTTATCAGAAGCCAGACATTAACGCTTCTGGAGAAACTCAACGAGCTGGACGCG
GATGAACAGGCAGACATCTGTGAATCGCTTCACGACCACGCTGATGAGCTTTACCGCAGCTGCCTCGCGC
GTTTCGGTGATGACGGTGAAAACCTCTGACACATGCAGCTCCCGGAGACGGTCACAGCTTGTCTGTAAGC
GGATGCCGGGAGCAGACAAGCCCGTCAGGGCGCGTCAGCGGGTGTTGGCAGGTGTCGGGGCGCAGCCATG
ACCCAGTCACCCCATGGTGCAGTATGAAGGCGGCGGAGCCGACACCACGGCCACCGATATTATTTGCCCG
ATGTACGCGCGCGTGGATGAAGACCAGCCCTTCCCGGCTTTATCAAAAAGAGTATTGACTTAAAGTCTAA
CCTATAGGATACTTACAGCGATGGAGAGGTGTAGTGGTAACCAGAAGATAATATGGCTTTCGCTACCTGG
AGAGACGCGCCCGCTGATCCTTTGCGAATACGCCCACGCGATGGGTAACAGTCTTGGCGGTTTCGCTAAA
TACTGGCAGGCGTTTCGTCAGTATCCCCGTTTACAGGGCGGCTTCGTCTGGGACTGGGTGGATCAGTCGC
TGATTAAATATGATGAAAACGGCAACCCGTGGTACCGGCTTACGGCGGTGATTTTTGCGATACGCCGAAC
GTCGATCGAGCTCAACGGAATTCTCGCCAGTTCTGTATGAACGGTCTGGTCTTTGCCGACCGCACGTCGC
ATCCAGCGCTGACGGAAGCAAAACACCAGCAGCAGTTTTTCAGTTCCGTTTATCCGGGCAAACCATCGAA
GTGACCAGCGAATACCTGTTCCGTCATAGCGATAACGAGCTCCTGCACTGGATGGTGGCGCTGGATGGTA
AGCCGCTGGCAAGCGGTGAAGTGCCTCTGGATGTCGCTCCACAAGGTAAACAGTTGATTGAACTGTCTGA
ACTACCGCAGCCGGAGAGCGCCGGGCAACTCTGGCTCACAGTACGCGTAGTGCAACCGAACGCGACCGCA
TGGTCAGAACTAGATGTACAGAAGTCAGATTAGCAGTAGCGTCTGGCGGAAATTGTGAGCGGATAACAAT
TAAACCTCAGTGTGACGCTCCCCGCCGCGTCCCACGCCATCCCGCATCTGACCACCAGCGAAATGGATTT
TTGCACTCGAGCTGGGTAATAAGCGTTGGCCCCGACAACTCCATCTGCTTCTTCCGTGCGAGATGTGGAT
TGGCGATAAAAAACAACTGCTGACGCCGCTGCGCGATCAGTTCACCCGTGCACCGCTGGATAACGACATT
GGCGTAAGTGAAGCGACCCGCATTGACCCTAACGCCTGGGTCGAACACTGGAAGGCGGCGGGCCATTACC
AGGCCGAAGCAGCGCGCCGCTTGCGATTTCGACCAACAGCTGCTGATGCGGTGCTGATTACGACCGCTCA
CGCGTGGCAGCATCAGGGGAAAACCTTATTTATCAGCCGGAAGCACCGTGTAACTTCCAGGACATCTATG
ATGGCGATTACCGTTGATGTTGAAGTGGCGAGCGATACACCGCATCCGGCGCGGATTTCTGAAAAGATGT
CGTGCTACTCCATACTCGGGGTCCTGTATGGGCTCGGATTAGCGGCCGCAAGAAAACTATCCCGACCGCC
TTACTGCCGCCTGTTTGCTACTAGAGCCAGGCATCAAATAAAACGAAAGGCTCAGTCGAAAGACTGGGCC
TTTCGTTTTATCTGTTGTTTGTCGGTGAACGCTCTCTACTAGAGTCACACTGGCTCAGATCTACAGAAGC
GCGATTGTCGGGCACAGGCTTAACTATGCGGCATCAGAGCAGACAGAGTACGACGATTTGCGATGGAACT
TGGAGATACCGCACAGATGCGTAAGGAGAAAATACCGCATCAGGCGCTCTTCCGCTTCCTCGCTCACTGA
CTCGCTGCGCTCGGTCGTTCGGCTGCGGCGAGCGGTATCAGCTCACTCAAAGGCGGTAATACGGTTATCC
ACAGAATCAGGGGATAACGCAGGAAAGAACATGTGAGCAAAAGGCCAGCAAAAGGCCAGGAACCGTAAAA
AGGCCGCGTTGCTGGCGTTTTTCCATAGGCTCCGCCCCCCTGACGAGCATCACAAAAATCGACGCTCAAG
TCAGAGGTGGCGAAACCCGACAGGACTATAAAGATACCAGGCGTTTCCCCCTGGAAGCTCCCTCGTGCGC
TCTCCTGTTCCGACCCTGCCGCTTACCGGATACCTGTCCGCCTTTCTCCCTTCGGGAAGCGTGGCGCTTT
CTCATAGCTCACGCTGTAGGTATCTCAGTTCGGTGTAGGTCGTTCGCTCCAAGCTGGGCTGTGTGCACGA
ACCCCCCGTTCAGCCCGACCGCTGCGCCTTATCCGGTAACTATCGTCTTGAGTCCAACCCGGTAAGACAC
GACTTATCGCCACTGGCAGCAGCCACTGGTAACAGGATTAGCAGAGCGAGGTATGTAGGCGGTGCTACAG
AGTTCTTGAAGTGGTGGCCTAACTACGGCTACACTAGAAGGACAGTATTTGGTATCTGCGCTCTGCTGAA
GCCAGTTACCTTCGGAAAAAGAGTTGGTAGCTCTTGATCCGGCAAACAAACCACCGCTGGTAGCGGTGGT
TTTTTTGTTTGCAAGCAGCAGATTACGCGCAGAAAAAAAGGATCTCAAGAAGATCCTTTGATCTTTTCTA
CGGGGTCTGACGCTCAGTGGAACGAAAACTCACGTTAAGGGATTTTGGTCATGAGATTATCAAAAAGGAT
CTTCACCTAGATCCTTTTAAATTAAAAATGAAGTTTTAAATCAATCTAAAGTATATATGAGTAAACTTGG
TCTGACAGTTACCAATGCTTAATCAGTGAGGCACCTATCTCAGCGATCTGTCTATTTCGTTCATCCATAG
TTGCCTGACTCCCCGTCGTGTAGATAACTACGATACGGGAGGGCTTACCATCTGGCCCCAGTGCTGCAAT
GATACCGCGAGACCCACGCTCACCGGCTCCAGATTTATCAGCAATAAACCAGCCAGCCGGAAGGGCCGAG
CGCAGAAGTGGTCCTGCAACTTTATCCGCCTCCATCCAGTCTATTAATTGTTGCCGGGAAGCTAGAGTAA
GTAGTTCGCCAGTTAATAGTTTGCGCAACGTTGTTGCCATTGCTGCAGGCATCGTGGTGTCACGCTCGTC
GTTTGGTATGGCTTCATTCAGCTCCGGTTCCCAACGATCAAGGCGAGTTACATGATCCCCCATGTTGTGC
AAAAAAGCGGTTAGCTCCTTCGGTCCTCCGATCGTTGTCAGAAGTAAGTTGGCCGCAGTGTTATCACTCA
TGGTTATGGCAGCACTGCATAATTCTCTTACTGTCATGCCATCCGTAAGATGCTTTTCTGTGACTGGTGA
GTACTCAACCAAGTCATTCTGAGAATAGTGTATGCGGCGACCGAGTTGCTCTTGCCCGGCGTCAACACGG
GATAATACCGCGCCACATAGCAGAACTTTAAAAGTGCTCATCATTGGAAAACGTTCTTCGGGGCGAAAAC
TCTCAAGGATCTTACCGCTGTTGAGATCCAGTTCGATGTAACCCACTCGTGCACCCAACTGATCTTCAGC
ATCTTTTACTTTCACCAGCGTTTCTGGGTGAGCAAAAACAGGAAGGCAAAATGCCGCAAAAAAGGGAATA
AGGGCGACACGGAAATGTTGAATACTCATACTCTTCCTTTTTCAATATTATTGAAGCATTTATCAGGGTT
ATTGTCTCATGAGCGGATACATATTTGAATGTATTTAGAAAAATAAACAAATAGGGGTTCCGCGCACATT
TCCCCGAAAAGTGCCACCTGACGTCTAAGAAACCATTATTATCATGACATTAACCTATAAAAATAGGCGT
ATCACGAGGCCCTTTCGTCTTCAAGAATTCTCATGTTTGACAGCTTATCATCGATAAGCTTTAATGCGGT
AGTT
Features (pLannotate 1.2.2; 15 found; start..end, strand, type, name):
     39..1229    +  CDS            TcR: tetracycline efflux protein; tet; confers resistance to tetracycline
   1471..1851    -  CDS            YPB1_ECOLX: Protein predicted: Swiss-Prot protein existence level 4. From Escherichia coli.
   1868..2059    +  CDS            rop: Rop protein, which maintains plasmids at low copy number; rop
   2161..2180    +  misc_feature   bom (fragment): basis of mobility region from pBR322
   2186..2279    +  CDS            lacZ (fragment): β-galactosidase; lacZ
   2363..2949    +  CDS            lacZ (fragment): β-galactosidase; lacZ
   2993..3009    +  protein_bind   lac operator: The lac repressor binds to the lac operator to inhibit transcription in E. coli. This inhibition can be relieved by adding lactose or isopropyl-β-D-thiogalactopyranoside (IPTG). lac repressor encoded by lacI
   3098..3487    +  CDS            lacZ (fragment): BGAL_ECOLI - Experimental evidence at protein level: Swiss-Prot protein existence level 1. From Escherichia coli (strain K12).
   3605..3676    +  terminator     rrnB T1 terminator: transcription terminator T1 from the E. coli rrnB gene
   3727..3753    +  misc_feature   bom (fragment): basis of mobility region from pBR322
   3786..3824    +  misc_feature   bom (fragment): basis of mobility region from pBR322
   4010..4598    -  rep_origin     ori: high-copy-number ColE1/pMB1/pBR322/pUC origin of replication
   4769..5629    -  CDS            AmpR: β-lactamase; bla; confers resistance to ampicillin, carbenicillin, and related antibiotics
   5630..5734    -  promoter       AmpR promoter: bla
   5847..5875    +  promoter       tet promoter: E. coli promoter for tetracycline efflux protein gene
