[The description below was written by a language model from this plasmid's Addgene catalogue record and pLannotate feature annotations shown in this document.]
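Description:
pDME1rrnBT1 is a 5,884 bp pBR322-derived bacterial plasmid built as a template for in vitro transcription. The backbone retains the usual pBR322 elements. These include the ColE1/pMB1-type origin together with the rop gene, which holds copy number down and is consistent with the low-copy designation in the record, and an ampicillin resistance cassette (bla with its own promoter) that serves as the listed selection marker. An apparently full-length tetracycline efflux gene with the tet promoter is also annotated, although tetracycline is not listed as a selection. Fragments of the basis-of-mobility (bom) region flank the insert, suggesting that the synthetic cassette was placed into that part of the backbone by the recorded Gibson assembly.

The insert is a 1,420 bp synthetic transcription unit named T7A1-EcoRI-O1-rrnBT1. The T7A1 promoter is a strong bacteriophage T7 early promoter recognised by E. coli RNA polymerase. It is named in the catalogue fields but was not picked up by the automated annotation, so its exact position is not shown. Downstream, the feature table shows non-coding lacZ fragments that appear to serve as spacer or transcribed DNA, a lac operator (the O1 site bound by Lac repressor), and the rrnB T1 terminator that ends the unit. The EcoRI element in the name is also not annotated, and the record does not explain its role. This layout puts a defined protein-binding site between a well-characterised promoter and terminator. That would suit assays of how a DNA-bound protein such as Lac repressor affects elongating RNA polymerase, although the record states the purpose only as in vitro transcription.
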