Addgene plasmid #211949: pDME1rrnBT1
Purpose: in vitro transcription
Depositing lab: Laura Finzi. Depositing organization: Emory University.
Backbone
  Vector backbone: pBR322
  Vector type: Unspecified
Growth in bacteria
  Bacterial resistance: Ampicillin, 100 μg/mL
  Growth temperature: 37°C
  Growth strain: DH5alpha
  Copy number: Low Copy
Gene/Insert
  Gene/Insert name: T7A1-EcoRI-O1-rrnBT1
  Species: Synthetic
  Insert size (bp): 1420
  Promoter: T7A1
  Cloning method: Gibson Cloning
Terms and licenses: Academic/Nonprofit Terms; Industry Terms: Not Available to Industry
Depositor comments: pDM_E1_400_rrnBT1_sq
How to cite: pDME1rrnBT1 was a gift from Laura Finzi (Addgene plasmid # 211949 ; http://n2t.net/addgene:211949 ; RRID:Addgene_211949)
